>Addgene plasmid #23088 | pJD112 | addgene partial sequence | sequence record 29029 | 23088 with T7
GGTATCGATAAGCTTGATATCGAATTCCTGCAGCCCCCTAGTCTCTTCGAAAATGATGTTTATTGATAAT
TATTATACATGGTTTCTTGCCGGTTATAAAATTACGTATACTATCTAAGCATCTAAAAATTAGCCCCGCA
ATTATGTCTGTAAACGATAAATTACAGCATATATACCCTCCTCATGTCGTTAAAAGCATTGCGAATAGAT
AGATGAATAATGTATTAAAAAAGGAGATGTTTGTATGATGTCCCCCCAGTCTAAATGCATAGAAAAAAAA
AAATTCCCGCTTTATATTCATGATCTTTCACCTCTTAGTCTTCTGGCCAATTTGATATCCTTCTTTTGGA
TAGTAACACGCTTAGCGTGAATAGCAGCCAGATTAGTGTCTTCAAACAAAGAGACTAAGTATGCTTCGAC
GGATTCTTGCAAAGCACCGATAGCAGAAGATTGAAATCTCAAGTCGGTCTTGAAATCTTGAGCGATTTCT
CTGACCAATCTTTGGAAAGGTAACTTTCTGATCAACAGTTCAGTAGATTTTTGGAATCTTCTAATTTCTC
TCAAGGCAACAGTACCTGGCTTATATCTGTGAGGCTTCTTAACACCACCGGTAGATGGGGCGGATTTTCT
GGCAGCCTTGGAGGCTAATTGTTTTCTTGGGGCTTTACCACCAGTATCTTTTCTAGCTGTTTGTTTAGTT
CTGGCCATTGTGGAGTGTTTGCTTGGATCCTTTAGTAAAAGGGGAAGAACAGTTGGAAGGGCCAAAGTGG
AAGTCACAAAACAGTGGTCCTATATNAAAGAACAAGAAAAAGATTATTTATATACAACTGCGGTCACAAG
AAGCAACGCGAGAGAGCACAACACGCTGTTATCACGCAAACTATGTTTTGACACCGAGCCNTAGCCGTGA
TTGTGCGTCACATTGGGCGATAATGAACGCTAAATGACCAACTCCCATCCGTAGG
