[The description below was written by a language model from this plasmid's Addgene catalogue record.]
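Description:
pJD112 is a yeast expression plasmid built on a modified pRS414 backbone (the version lacking the Afl III–Sma I segment, about 4.3 kb without insert). pRS414 belongs to the pRS series of yeast–E. coli shuttle vectors, which in the 41x members are generally centromeric, low-copy plasmids; the record itself lists copy number as unknown and provides no feature table, so the origin and centromere elements are not explicitly documented here. Selection in yeast relies on the TRP1 auxotrophic marker, which complements tryptophan auxotrophy in trp1 strains, and the plasmid is propagated in E. coli under ampicillin selection.

The payload is an approximately 1.9 kb fragment of Saccharomyces cerevisiae genomic DNA carrying the HHT2-HHF2 locus, which encodes histone H3 (HHT2, YNL031C) and histone H4 (HHF2, YNL030W). It was inserted by restriction cloning between Afl III and Spe I sites. In the yeast genome these two genes are divergently transcribed from a shared intergenic region, so expression is most likely driven by the native histone promoters, although the record does not state the promoter. The H3 copy carries a serine 10 to aspartate substitution (H3 S10D). Aspartate substitutions are commonly used to mimic constitutive phosphorylation at a normally phosphorylatable residue.

The associated publication concerns the interplay between phosphorylation and site-specific acetylation of histone H3, so the construct fits studies of how the modification state of serine 10 affects neighbouring marks on the H3 tail. Plasmids of this type typically supply mutant H3 together with wild-type H4 in yeast strains, though the record does not specify the strain background.
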