Addgene plasmid #23088: pJD112
Depositing lab: Sharon Dent. Depositing organization: University of Texas MD Anderson Cancer Center. Publication: Site-specific loss of acetylation upon phosphorylation of histone H3. Edmondson DG, Davie JK, Zhou J, Mirnikjoo B, Tatchell K, Dent SY. J Biol Chem. 2002 Aug 16. 277(33):29496-502. 10.1074/jbc.M200651200 PubMed 12039950.
Backbone
  Vector backbone: pRS414 delta Afl III- Sma I
  Backbone manufacturer: Stratagene
  Backbone size w/o insert (bp): 4348
  Vector type: Yeast Expression
  Selectable markers: TRP1
Growth in bacteria
  Bacterial resistance: Ampicillin, 100 μg/mL
  Growth temperature: 37°C
  Growth strain: DH5alpha
  Copy number: Unknown
Gene/Insert
  Gene/Insert name: yeast Histone H3-2 and Histone H4-2 (alt name: HHT2-HHF2)
  Species: S. cerevisiae (budding yeast)
  Insert size (bp): 1900
  Mutation: Histone 3 Changed Serine 10 to Aspartate, H3 S10D.
  GenBank ID: S000004976 S000004975
  Cloning method: Restriction Enzyme; 5′ cloning site Afl III (not destroyed); 3′ cloning site Spe I (unknown if destroyed)
  Sequencing primers: 5′ T7; 3′ CACCTCTGACTTGAGCGTCG
Resource information
  A portion of this plasmid was derived from a plasmid made by: from Dr. Mary Ann Osley, currently at the Univ. of New Mexico, Albuquerque, NM
Terms and licenses: Academic/Nonprofit Terms; Industry Terms: Not Available to Industry
Depositor comments: HHT2 is Yeast ID YNL031C HHF2 is Yeast ID YNL030W HHT2 is gene ID 855700 HHF2 is gene ID 855701
How to cite: pJD112 was a gift from Sharon Dent (Addgene plasmid # 23088 ; http://n2t.net/addgene:23088 ; RRID:Addgene_23088)
